LOCUS       Exported 4455 bp ds-DNA circular SYN 13-MAY-2021
DEFINITION  pBT264-[miR-488].
ACCESSION   .
VERSION     .
KEYWORDS    pAWSV-34
SOURCE      synthetic DNA construct
  ORGANISM  synthetic DNA construct
REFERENCE   1 (bases 1 to 4455)
  AUTHORS   Wong AS, Choi GC, Cheng AA, Purcell O, Lu TK
  TITLE     Massively parallel high-order combinatorial genetics in human cells.
  JOURNAL   Nat Biotechnol. 2015 Sep;33(9):952-61. doi: 10.1038/nbt.3326. Epub
            2015 Aug 17.
  PUBMED    26280411
REFERENCE   2 (bases 1 to 4455)
  AUTHORS   .
  TITLE     Direct Submission
  JOURNAL   Exported May 13, 2021 from SnapGene Server 1.1.58
            http://www.snapgene.com
FEATURES             Location/Qualifiers
     source          1..4455
                     /organism="synthetic DNA construct"
                     /mol_type="other DNA"
     rep_origin      complement(6..461)
                     /direction=LEFT
                     /label=f1 ori
                     /note="f1 bacteriophage origin of replication; arrow
                     indicates direction of (+) strand synthesis"
     primer_bind     complement(143..164)
                     /label=F1ori-F
                     /note="F1 origin, forward primer"
     primer_bind     355..374
                     /label=F1ori-R
                     /note="F1 origin, reverse primer"
     primer_bind     588..610
                     /label=M13/pUC Forward
                     /note="In lacZ gene"
     primer_bind     602..619
                     /label=M13 Forward
                     /note="In lacZ gene. Also called M13-F20 or M13 (-21)
                     Forward"
     primer_bind     603..619
                     /label=M13 fwd
                     /note="common sequencing primer, one of multiple similar
                     variants"
     primer_bind     626..645
                     /label=T7
                     /note="T7 promoter, forward primer"
     promoter        626..644
                     /label=T7 promoter
                     /note="promoter for bacteriophage T7 RNA polymerase"
     polyA_signal    1175..1256
                     /label=SV40 poly(A) signal
                     /note="SV40 polyadenylation signal"
     primer_bind     1200..1219
                     /label=SV40pA-R
                     /note="SV40 polyA, reverse primer"
     promoter        complement(2270..2288)
                     /label=T3 promoter
                     /note="promoter for bacteriophage T3 RNA polymerase"
     primer_bind     complement(2309..2325)
                     /label=M13 rev
                     /note="common sequencing primer, one of multiple similar
                     variants"
     primer_bind     complement(2309..2325)
                     /label=M13 Reverse
                     /note="In lacZ gene. Also called M13-rev"
     primer_bind     complement(2322..2344)
                     /label=M13/pUC Reverse
                     /note="In lacZ gene"
     protein_bind    2333..2349
                     /label=lac operator
                     /bound_moiety="lac repressor encoded by lacI"
                     /note="The lac repressor binds to the lac operator to
                     inhibit transcription in E. coli. This inhibition can be
                     relieved by adding lactose or
                     isopropyl-beta-D-thiogalactopyranoside (IPTG)."
     promoter        complement(2357..2387)
                     /label=lac promoter
                     /note="promoter for the E. coli lac operon"
     protein_bind    2402..2423
                     /label=CAP binding site
                     /bound_moiety="E. coli catabolite activator protein"
                     /note="CAP binding activates transcription in the presence
                     of cAMP."
     primer_bind     complement(2540..2557)
                     /label=L4440
                     /note="L4440 vector, forward primer"
     rep_origin      complement(2711..3299)
                     /direction=LEFT
                     /label=ori
                     /note="high-copy-number ColE1/pMB1/pBR322/pUC origin of
                     replication"
     primer_bind     complement(2791..2810)
                     /label=pBR322ori-F
                     /note="pBR322 origin, forward primer"
     CDS             complement(3470..4330)
                     /codon_start=1
                     /gene="bla"
                     /product="beta-lactamase"
                     /label=AmpR
                     /note="confers resistance to ampicillin, carbenicillin, and
                     related antibiotics"
                     /translation="MSIQHFRVALIPFFAAFCLPVFAHPETLVKVKDAEDQLGARVGYI
                     ELDLNSGKILESFRPEERFPMMSTFKVLLCGAVLSRIDAGQEQLGRRIHYSQNDLVEYS
                     PVTEKHLTDGMTVRELCSAAITMSDNTAANLLLTTIGGPKELTAFLHNMGDHVTRLDRW
                     EPELNEAIPNDERDTTMPVAMATTLRKLLTGELLTLASRQQLIDWMEADKVAGPLLRSA
                     LPAGWFIADKSGAGERGSRGIIAALGPDGKPSRIVVIYTTGSQATMDERNRQIAEIGAS
                     LIKHW"
     primer_bind     4093..4112
                     /label=Amp-R
                     /note="Ampicillin resistance gene, reverse primer"
     promoter        complement(4331..4435)
                     /gene="bla"
                     /label=AmpR promoter
ORIGIN
        1 cacctaaatt gtaagcgtta atattttgtt aaaattcgcg ttaaattttt gttaaatcag
       61 ctcatttttt aaccaatagg ccgaaatcgg caaaatccct tataaatcaa aagaatagac
      121 cgagataggg ttgagtgttg ttccagtttg gaacaagagt ccactattaa agaacgtgga
      181 ctccaacgtc aaaggnnnnn nnnnnnnnnn nnnnnnnnnn nnnnnnnnnn nnnnnnnnnn
      241 nnnntnnnnn nnnnnnnnnn nnnnnnnnnn nnnnnnnnnn nnnnnnnnnn nnnnnnnnnn
      301 nnnnnnnnnn nnnnnnnnnn nnnnnnnnnn nnnnnngnnn nnnnnnnnnn nnnnnnnnnn
      361 nnnnnnnnnn nnnnnnnnnn nnnnnnnnnn nnnnnnnnnn nnnnnnnnnn nnnnnnnnnn
      421 nnnnnnnnnn nnnnnnnnnn nnnnnnnnnn nnnnnnnnnn ncccattcgc cattcaggct
      481 gcgcaactgt tgggaagggc gatcggtgcg ggcctcttcg ctattacgcc agctggcgaa
      541 agggggatgt gctgcaaggc gattaagttg ggtaacgcca gggttttccc agtcacgacg
      601 ttgtaaaacg acggccagtg aattgtaata cgactcacta tagggcgaat tgggtacagg
      661 cgcgcctcag cctaaagctt tttccccgta tccccccagg tgtctgcagg ctcaaagagc
      721 agcgagaagc gttcagagga aagcgatccc gtgccacctt ccccgtgccc gggctgtccc
      781 cgcacgctgc cggctcgggg atgcgggggg agcgccggac cggagcggag ccccgggcgg
      841 ctcgctgctg ccccctagcg ggggagggac gtaattacat ccctgggggc tttggggggg
      901 ggctgtcccc gtgcactcag cctaaagctt tttccccgta tccccccagg tgtctgcagg
      961 ctcaaagagc agcgagaagc gttcagagga aagcgatccc gtgccacctt ccccgtgccc
     1021 gggctgtccc cgcacgctgc cggctcgggg atgcgggggg agcgccggac cggagcggag
     1081 ccccgggcgg ctcgctgctg ccccctagcg ggggagggac gtaattacat ccctgggggc
     1141 tttggggggg ggctgtcccc actagtgatt cgaggcagtg aaaaaaatgc tttatttgtg
     1201 aaatttgtga tgctattgct ttatttgtaa ccattataag ctgcaataaa caagttaaca
     1261 acaacaattg aacgcgaaga attccgttgc ggatcccctc aactacactg cccccaatcc
     1321 ttgcctagct caaacccaag gccaatgtgg tagaggaagc aggggtacat atagtatcca
     1381 tcttttcaca tacaacacac tttattaact ttgtttgtct gaacagcaaa atatgactcc
     1441 tgagtcttcc agaagaaatt gagagtcatc tgaccaagaa atagcctttc aaacaatttg
     1501 gaaacttgtt tgagagtgcc attatctggg agagatgatt ctctgaaatt ttccactcta
     1561 ggctcttctt tcttccttag gaggaaacac cagttgtggt ccaaaaattc ttcttgcaga
     1621 aactggtttt gttccataga gcccacaacc caacccaaca cctcttcgcc ttcccccgcc
     1681 tccctcactc ccagatcctt taccaccttc tgccacctct atcattccta cctctactac
     1741 gccagatctt cagcctaaag ctttttcccc gtatcccccc aggtgtctgc aggctcaaag
     1801 agcagcgaga agcgttcaga ggaaagcgat cccgtgccac cttccccgtg cccgggctgt
     1861 ccccgcacgc tgccggctcg gggatgcggg gggagcgccg gaccggagcg gagccccggg
     1921 cggctcgctg ctgcccccta gcgggggagg gacgtaatta catccctggg ggctttgggg
     1981 gggggctgtc cccgtgcact cagcctaaag ctttttcccc gtatcccccc aggtgtctgc
     2041 aggctcaaag agcagcgaga agcgttcaga ggaaagcgat cccgtgccac cttccccgtg
     2101 cccgggctgt ccccgcacgc tgccggctcg gggatgcggg gggagcgccg gaccggagcg
     2161 gagccccggg cggctcgctg ctgcccccta gcgggggagg gacgtaatta catccctggg
     2221 ggctttgggg gggggctgtc cccatttaaa tcagctccag cttttgttcc ctttagtgag
     2281 ggttaatttc gagcttggcg taatcatggt catagctgtt tcctgtgtga aattgttatc
     2341 cgctcacaat tccacacaac atacgagccg gaagcataaa gtgtaaagcc tggggtgcct
     2401 aatgagtgag ctaactcaca ttaattgcgt tgcgctcact gcccgctttc cagtcgggaa
     2461 acctgtcgtg ccagctgcat taatgaatcg gccaacgcgc ggggagaggc ggtttgcgta
     2521 ttgggcgctc ttccgcttcc tcgctcactg actcgctgcg ctcggtcgtt cggctgcggc
     2581 gagcggtatc agctcactca aaggcggtaa tacggttatc cacagaatca ggggataacg
     2641 caggaaagaa catgtgagca aaaggccagc aaaaggccag gaaccgtaaa aaggccgcgt
     2701 tgctggcgtt tttccatagg ctccgccccc ctgacgagca tcacaaaaat cgacgctcaa
     2761 gtcagaggtg gcgaaacccg acaggactat aaagatacca ggcgtttccc cctggaagct
     2821 ccctcgtgcg ctctcctgtt ccgaccctgc cgcttaccgg atacctgtcc gcctttctcc
     2881 cttcgggaag cgtggcgctt tctcatagct cacgctgtag gtatctcagt tcggtgtagg
     2941 tcgttcgctc caagctgggc tgtgtgcacg aaccccccgt tcagcccgac cgctgcgcct
     3001 tatccggtaa ctatcgtctt gagtccaacc cggtaagaca cgacttatcg ccactggcag
     3061 cagccactgg taacaggatt agcagagcga ggtatgtagg cggtgctaca gagttcttga
     3121 agtggtggcc taactacggc tacactagaa ggacagtatt tggtatctgc gctctgctga
     3181 agccagttac cttcggaaaa agagttggta gctcttgatc cggcaaacaa accaccgctg
     3241 gtagcggtgg tttttttgtt tgcaagcagc agattacgcg cagaaaaaaa ggatctcaag
     3301 aagatccttt gatcttttct acggggtctg acgctcagtg gaacgaaaac tcacgttaag
     3361 ggattttggt catgagatta tcaaaaagga tcttcaccta gatcctttta aattaaaaat
     3421 gaagttttaa atcaatctaa agtatatatg agtaaacttg gtctgacagt taccaatgct
     3481 taatcagtga ggcacctatc tcagcgatct gtctatttcg ttcatccata gttgcctgac
     3541 tccccgtcgt gtagataact acgatacggg agggcttacc atctggcccc agtgctgcaa
     3601 tgataccgcg agacccacgc tcaccggctc cagatttatc agcaataaac cagccagccg
     3661 gaagggccga gcgcagaagt ggtcctgcaa ctttatccgc ctccatccag tctattaatt
     3721 gttgccggga agctagagta agtagttcgc cagttaatag tttgcgcaac gttgttgcca
     3781 ttgctacagg catcgtggtg tcacgctcgt cgtttggtat ggcttcattc agctccggtt
     3841 cccaacgatc aaggcgagtt acatgatccc ccatgttgtg caaaaaagcg gttagctcct
     3901 tcggtcctcc gatcgttgtc agaagtaagt tggccgcagt gttatcactc atggttatgg
     3961 cagcactgca taattctctt actgtcatgc catccgtaag atgcttttct gtgactggtg
     4021 agtactcaac caagtcattc tgagaatagt gtatgcggcg accgagttgc tcttgcccgg
     4081 cgtcaatacg ggataatacc gcgccacata gcagaacttt aaaagtgctc atcattggaa
     4141 aacgttcttc ggggcgaaaa ctctcaagga tcttaccgct gttgagatcc agttcgatgt
     4201 aacccactcg tgcacccaac tgatcttcag catcttttac tttcaccagc gtttctgggt
     4261 gagcaaaaac aggaaggcaa aatgccgcaa aaaagggaat aagggcgaca cggaaatgtt
     4321 gaatactcat actcttcctt tttcaatatt attgaagcat ttatcagggt tattgtctca
     4381 tgagcggata catatttgaa tgtatttaga aaaataaaca aataggggtt ccgcgcacat
     4441 ttccccgaaa agtgc
//
