[The description below was written by a language model from this plasmid's Addgene catalogue record and the feature table of its GenBank file.]
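Description:
pAWSV-34 is a 4,455 bp circular bacterial plasmid consisting of the pBT264 backbone carrying a miR-488 insert, recorded simply as pBT264-[miR-488]. The backbone has the layout of a pBluescript-type cloning phagemid. A high-copy ColE1/pUC origin drives replication in E. coli, and an f1 origin allows single-stranded DNA production with helper phage. A beta-lactamase gene with its own promoter provides ampicillin selection. The cloning region is flanked by T7 and T3 phage promoters, M13 forward and reverse sequencing primer sites, and the lac promoter, lac operator and CAP binding site typical of lacZ-alpha-based cloning vectors.

The feature table does not annotate the miR-488 insert itself. It presumably lies in the roughly 1.6 kb interval between the T7 and T3 promoters, where the only annotated element is an SV40 polyadenylation signal. No mammalian promoter, reporter, barcode or viral element is annotated. The record therefore does not state how the microRNA would be transcribed in mammalian cells, nor whether the insert is a precursor hairpin with flanking genomic sequence. The species of origin of the microRNA is not given either.

The plasmid comes from a study of massively parallel, high-order combinatorial genetics in human cells. In that context it most plausibly serves as a storage or entry vector holding a single microRNA element, from which the unit can be taken for assembly into combinatorial expression libraries. The catalogue entry itself gives no purpose beyond the backbone-and-insert designation.
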