Addgene plasmid #72787: pAWSV-34
Purpose: pBT264-[miR-488]
Depositing lab: Timothy Lu. Depositing organization: Massachusetts Institute of Technology. Publication: Massively parallel high-order combinatorial genetics in human cells. Wong AS, Choi GC, Cheng AA, Purcell O, Lu TK. Nat Biotechnol. 2015 Sep;33(9):952-61. doi: 10.1038/nbt.3326. Epub 2015 Aug 17. PubMed 26280411.
Backbone
  Vector backbone: pBT264
Growth in bacteria
  Bacterial resistance: Ampicillin, 100 μg/mL
  Growth temperature: 37°C
  Growth strain: DH5alpha
  Copy number: Unknown
Gene/Insert
  Gene/Insert name: [miR-488]
Terms and licenses: Academic/Nonprofit Terms; Industry Terms: Not Available to Industry
How to cite: pAWSV-34 was a gift from Timothy Lu (Addgene plasmid # 72787 ; http://n2t.net/addgene:72787 ; RRID:Addgene_72787)
