>Addgene plasmid #72787 | pAWSV-34 | addgene partial sequence | sequence record 136722 | SV40pA-R 5'-GAAATTTGTGATGCTATTGC-3'
GTTAACAACAACAATTGAACGCGAAGAATTCCGTTGCGGATCCCCTCAACTACACTGCCCCCAATCCTTG
CCTAGCTCAAACCCAAGGCCAATGTGGTAGAGGAAGCAGGGGTACATATAGTATCCATCTTTTCACATAC
AACACACTTTATTAACTTTGTTTGTCTGAACAGCAAAATATGACTCCTGAGTCTTCCAGAAGAAATTGAG
AGTCATCTGACCAAGAAATAGCCTTTCAAACAATTTGGAAACTTGTTTGAGAGTGCCATTATCTGGGAGA
GATGATTCTCTGAAATTTTCCACTCTAGGCTCTTCTTTCTTCCTTAGGAGGAAACACCAGTTGTGGTCCA
AAAATTCTTCTTGCAGAAACTGGTTTTGTTCCATAGAGCCCACAACCCAACCCAACACCTCTTCGCCTTC
CCCCGCCTCCCTCACTCCCAGATCCTTTACCACCTTCTGCCACCTCTATCATTCCTACCTCTACTACGCC
AGATCTTCAGCCTAAAGCTTTTTCCCCGTATCCCCCCAGGTGTCTGCAGGCTCAAAGAGCAGCGAGAAGC
GTTCAGAGGAAAGCGATCCCGTGCCACCTTCCCCGTGCCCGGGCTGTCCCCGCACGCTGCCGGCTCGGGG
ATGCGGGGGGAGCGCCGGACCGGAGCGGAGCCCCGGGCGGCTCGCTGCTGCCCCCTAGCGGGGGAGGGAC
GTAATTACATCCCTGGGGGCTTTGGGGGGGGGCTGTCCCCGTGCACTCAGCCTAAAGCTTTTTCCCCGTA
TCCCCCCAGGTGTCTGCAGGCTCAAAGAGCAGCGAGAAGCGTTCAGAGGAAAGCGATCCCGTGCCACCTT
CCCCGTGCCCGGGCTGTCCCCGCACGCTGCCGGCTCGGGGATGCGGGGGGAGCGCCGGA
