>Addgene plasmid #72787 | pAWSV-34 | addgene partial sequence | sequence record 136723 | M13-Rev 5'-CAGGAAACAGCTATGACC-3'
AAAGCTGGAGCTGATTTAAATGGGGACAGCCCCCCCCCAAAGCCCCCAGGGATGTAATTACGTCCCTCCC
CCGCTAGGGGGCAGCAGCGAGCCGCCCGGGGCTCCGCTCCGGTCCGGCGCTCCCCCCGCATCCCCGAGCC
GGCAGCGTGCGGGGACAGCCCGGGCACGGGGAAGGTGGCACGGGATCGCTTTCCTCTGAACGCTTCTCGC
TGCTCTTTGAGCCTGCAGACACCTGGGGGGATACGGGGAAAAAGCTTTAGGCTGAGTGCACGGGGACAGC
CCCCCCCCAAAGCCCCCAGGGATGTAATTACGTCCCTCCCCCGCTAGGGGGCAGCAGCGAGCCGCCCGGG
GCTCCGCTCCGGTCCGGCGCTCCCCCCGCATCCCCGA
